>Addgene plasmid #118333 | Flag-Craf R89L | addgene full sequence | sequence record 227773 | Addgene NGS Result
TGTGTGTTGGAGGTCGCTGAGTAGTGCGCGAGCAAAATTTAAGCTACAACAAGGCAAGGCTTGACCGACA
ATTGCATGAAGAATCTGCTTAGGGTTAGGCGTTTTGCGCTGCTTCGCGATGTACGGGCCAGATATACGCG
TTGACATTGATTATTGACTAGTTATTAATAGTAATCAATTACGGGGTCATTAGTTCATAGCCCATATATG
GAGTTCCGCGTTACATAACTTACGGTAAATGGCCCGCCTGGCTGACCGCCCAACGACCCCCGCCCATTGA
CGTCAATAATGACGTATGTTCCCATAGTAACGCCAATAGGGACTTTCCATTGACGTCAATGGGTGGAGTA
TTTACGGTAAACTGCCCACTTGGCAGTACATCAAGTGTATCATATGCCAAGTACGCCCCCTATTGACGTC
AATGACGGTAAATGGCCCGCCTGGCATTATGCCCAGTACATGACCTTATGGGACTTTCCTACTTGGCAGT
ACATCTACGTATTAGTCATCGCTATTACCATGGTGATGCGGTTTTGGCAGTACATCAATGGGCGTGGATA
GCGGTTTGACTCACGGGGATTTCCAAGTCTCCACCCCATTGACGTCAATGGGAGTTTGTTTTGGCACCAA
AATCAACGGGACTTTCCAAAATGTCGTAACAACTCCGCCCCATTGACGCAAATGGGCGGTAGGCGTGTAC
GGTGGGAGGTCTATATAAGCAGAGCTCTCTGGCTAACTAGAGAACCCACTGCTTACTGGCTTATCGAAAT
TAATACGACTCACTATAGGGAGACCCAAGCTTGGTACCGAGCTCGGATCCGCCACCATGGACTACAAGGA
CGACGATGACAAGGACTACAAGGACGACGATGACAAGAATTCTCGAGTAACCATGGAGCACATACAGGGA
GCTTGGAAGACGATCAGCAATGGTTTTGGATTCAAAGATGCCGTGTTTGATGGCTCCAGCTGCATCTCTC
CTACAATAGTTCAGCAGTTTGGCTATCAGCGCCGGGCATCAGATGATGGCAAACTCACAGATCCTTCTAA
GACAAGCAACACTATCCGTGTTTTCTTGCCGAACAAGCAAAGAACAGTGGTCAATGTGCGAAATGGAATG
AGCTTGCATGACTGCCTTATGAAAGCACTCAAGGTGCTGGGCCTGCAACCAGAGTGCTGTGCAGTGTTCA
GACTTCTCCACGAACACAAAGGTAAAAAAGCACGCTTAGATTGGAATACTGATGCTGCGTCTTTGATTGG
AGAAGAACTTCAAGTAGATTTCCTGGATCATGTTCCCCTCACAACACACAACTTTGCTCGGAAGACGTTC
CTGAAGCTTGCCTTCTGTGACATCTGTCAGAAATTCCTGCTCAATGGATTTCGATGTCAGACTTGTGGCT
ACAAATTTCATGAGCACTGTAGCACCAAAGTACCTACTATGTGTGTGGACTGGAGTAACATCAGACAACT
CTTATTGTTTCCAAATTCCACTATTGGTGATAGTGGAGTCCCAGCACTACCTTCTTTGACTATGCGTCGT
ATGCGAGAGTCTGTTTCCAGGATGCCTGTTAGTTCTCAGCACAGATATTCTACACCTCACGCCTTCACCT
TTAACACCTCCAGTCCCTCATCTGAAGGTTCCCTCTCCCAGAGGCAGAGGTCGACATCCACACCTAATGT
CCACATGGTCAGCACCACCCTGCCTGTGGACAGCAGGATGATTGAGGATGCAATTCGAAGTCACAGCGAA
TCAGCCTCACCTTCAGCCCTGTCCAGTAGCCCCAACAATCTGAGCCCAACAGGCTGGTCACAGCCGAAAA
CCCCCGTGCCAGCACAAAGAGAGCGGGCACCAGTATCTGGGACCCAGGAGAAAAACAAAATTAGGCCTCG
TGGACAGAGAGATTCAAGCTATTATTGGGAAATAGAAGCCAGTGAAGTGATGCTGTCCACTCGGATTGGG
TCAGGCTCTTTTGGAACTGTTTATAAGGGTAAATGGCACGGAGATGTTGCAGTAAAGATCCTAAAGGTTG
TCGACCCAACCCCAGAGCAATTCCAGGCCTTCAGGAATGAGGTGGCTGTTCTGCGCAAAACACGGCATGT
GAACATTCTGCTTTTCATGGGGTACATGACAAAGGACAACCTGGCAATTGTGACCCAGTGGTGCGAGGGC
AGCAGCCTCTACAAACACCTGCATGTCCAGGAGACCAAGTTTCAGATGTTCCAGCTAATTGACATTGCCC
GGCAGACGGCTCAGGGAATGGACTATTTGCATGCAAAGAACATCATCCATAGAGACATGAAATCCAACAA
TATATTTCTCCATGAAGGCTTAACAGTGAAAATTGGAGATTTTGGTTTGGCAACAGTAAAGTCACGCTGG
AGTGGTTCTCAGCAGGTTGAACAACCTACTGGCTCTGTCCTCTGGATGGCCCCAGAGGTGATCCGAATGC
AGGATAACAACCCATTCAGTTTCCAGTCGGATGTCTACTCCTATGGCATCGTATTGTATGAACTGATGAC
GGGGGAGCTTCCTTATTCTCACATCAACAACCGAGATCAGATCATCTTCATGGTGGGCCGAGGATATGCC
TCCCCAGATCTTAGTAAGCTATATAAGAACTGCCCCAAAGCAATGAAGAGGCTGGTAGCTGACTGTGTGA
AGAAAGTAAAGGAAGAGAGGCCTCTTTTTCCCCAGATCCTGTCTTCCATTGAGCTGCTCCAACACTCTCT
ACCGAAGATCAACCGGAGCGCTTCCGAGCCATCCTTGCATCGGGCAGCCCACACTGAGGATATCAATGCT
TGCACGCTGACCACGTCCCCGAGGCTGCCTGTCTTCTAGTCTAGAGGGCCCTATTCTATAGTGTCACCTA
AATGCTAGAGCTCGCTGATCAGCCTCGACTGTGCCTTCTAGTTGCCAGCCATCTGTTGTTTGCCCCTCCC
CCGTGCCTTCCTTGACCCTGGAAGGTGCCACTCCCACTGTCCTTTCCTAATAAAATGAGGAAATTGCATC
GCATTGTCTGAGTAGGTGTCATTCTATTCTGGGGGGTGGGGTGGGGCAGGACAGCAAGGGGGAGGATTGG
GAAGACAATAGCAGGCATGCTGGGGATGCGGTGGGCTCTATGGCTTCTGAGGCGGAAAGAACCAGCTGGG
GCTCTAGGGGGTATCCCC
[124 nt withheld, positions 3169-3292]
C
[91 nt withheld, positions 3294-3384]
A
[49 nt withheld, positions 3386-3434]
CCTTTGACGTTGGAGTCCACGTTCTTT
[37 nt withheld, positions 3462-3498]
ACCCTATCTCGGTCTATTCTTTTGATTTATAAGGGATTTTGCCGATTTCGGCCTATTGGTTAAAAAATGA
GCTGATTTAACAAAAATTTAACGCGAATTAATTCTGTGGAATGTGTGTCAGTTAGGGTGTGGAAAGTCCC
CAGGCTCCCCAGCAGGCAGAAGTATGCAAAGCATGCATCTCAATTAGTCAGCAACCAGGTGTGGAAAGTC
CCCAGGCTCCCCAGCAGGCAGAAGTATGCAAAGCATGCATCTCAATTAGTCAGCAACCATAGTCCCGCCC
CTAACTCCGCCCATCCCGCCCCTAACTCCGCCCAGTTCCGCCCATTCTCCGCCCCATGGCTGACTAATTT
TTTTTATTTATGCAGAGGCCGAGGCCGCCTCTGCCTCTGAGCTATTCCAGAAGTAGTGAGGAGGCTTTTT
TGGAGGCCTAGGCTTTTGCAAAAAGCTCCCGGGAGCTTGTATATCCATTTTCGGATCTGATCAAGAGACA
GGATGAGGATCGTTTCGCATGATTGAACAAGATGGATTGCACGCAGGTTCTCCGGCCGCTTGGGTGGAGA
GGCTATTCGGCTATGACTGGGCACAACAGACAATCGGCTGCTCTGATGCCGCCGTGTTCCGGCTGTCAGC
GCAGGGGCGCCCGGTTCTTTTTGTCAAGACCGACCTGTCCGGTGCCCTGAATGAACTGCAGGACGAGGCA
GCGCGGCTATCGTGGCTGGCCACGACGGGCGTTCCTTGCGCAGCTGTGCTCGACGTTGTCACTGAAGCGG
GAAGGGACTGGCTGCTATTGGGCGAAGTGCCGGGGCAGGATCTCCTGTCATCTCACCTTGCTCCTGCCGA
GAAAGTATCCATCATGGCTGATGCAATGCGGCGGCTGCATACGCTTGATCCGGCTACCTGCCCATTCGAC
CACCAAGCGAAACATCGCATCGAGCGAGCACGTACTCGGATGGAAGCCGGTCTTGTCGATCAGGATGATC
TGGACGAAGAGCATCAGGGGCTCGCGCCAGCCGAACTGTTCGCCAGGCTCAAGGCGCGCATGCCCGACGG
CGAGGATCTCGTCGTGACCCATGGCGATGCCTGCTTGCCGAATATCATGGTGGAAAATGGCCGCTTTTCT
GGATTCATCGACTGTGGCCGGCTGGGTGTGGCGGACCGCTATCAGGACATAGCGTTGGCTACCCGTGATA
TTGCTGAAGAGCTTGGCGGCGAATGGGCTGACCGCTTCCTCGTGCTTTACGGTATCGCCGCTCCCGATTC
GCAGCGCATCGCCTTCTATCGCCTTCTTGACGAGTTCTTCTGAGCGGGACTCTGGGGTTCGAAATGACCG
ACCAAGCGACGCCCAACCTGCCATCACGAGATTTCGATTCCACCGCCGCCTTCTATGAAAGGTTGGGCTT
CGGAATCGTTTTCCGGGACGCCGGCTGGATGATCCTCCAGCGCGGGGATCTCATGCTGGAGTTCTTCGCC
CACCCCAACTTGTTTATTGCAGCTTATAATGGTTACAAATAAAGCAATAGCATCACAAATTTCACAAATA
AAGCATTTTTTTCACTGCATTCTAGTTGTGGTTTGTCCAAACTCATCAATGTATCTTATCATGTCTGTAT
ACCGTCGACCTCTAGCTAGAGCTTGGCGTAATCATGGTCATAGCTGTTTCCTGTGTGAAATTGTTATCCG
CTCACAATTCCACACAACATACGAGCCGGAAGCATAAAGTGTAAAGCCTGGGGTGCCTAATGAGTGAGCT
AACTCACATTAATTGCGTTGCGCTCACTGCCCGCTTTCCAGTCGGGAAACCTGTCGTGCCAGCTGCATTA
ATGAATCGGCCAACGCGCGGGGAGAGGCGGTTTGCGTATTGGGCGCTCTTCCGCTTCCTCGCTCACTGAC
TCGCTGCGCTCGGTCGTTCGGCTGCGGCGAGCGGTATCAGCTCACTCAAAGGCGGTAATACGGTTATCCA
CAGAATCAGGGGATAACGCAGGAAAGAACATGTGAGCAAAAGGCCAGCAAAAGGCCAGGAACCGTAAAAA
GGCCGCGTTGCTGGCGTTTTTCCATAGGCTCCGCCCCCCTGACGAGCATCACAAAAATCGACGCTCAAGT
CAGAGGTGGCGAAACCCGACAGGACTATAAAGATACCAGGCGTTTCCCCCTGGAAGCTCCCTCGTGCGCT
CTCCTGTTCCGACCCTGCCGCTTACCGGATACCTGTCCGCCTTTCTCCCTTCGGGAAGCGTGGCGCTTTC
TCATAGCTCACGCTGTAGGTATCTCAGTTCGGTGTAGGTCGTTCGCTCCAAGCTGGGCTGTGTGCACGAA
CCCCCCGTTCAGCCCGACCGCTGCGCCTTATCCGGTAACTATCGTCTTGAGTCCAACCCGGTAAGACACG
ACTTATCGCCACTGGCAGCAGCCACTGGTAACAGGATTAGCAGAGCGAGGTATGTAGGCGGTGCTACAGA
GTTCTTGAAGTGGTGGCCTAACTACGGCTACACTAGAAGAACAGTATTTGGTATCTGCGCTCTGCTGAAG
CCAGTTACCTTCGGAAAAAGAGTTGGTAGCTCTTGATCCGGCAAACAAACCACCGCTGGTAGCGGTGGTT
TTTTTGTTTGCAAGCAGCAGATTACGCGCAGAAAAAAAGGATCTCAAGAAGATCCTTTGATCTTTTCTAC
GGGGTCTGACGCTCAGTGGAACGAAAACTCACGTTAAGGGATTTTGGTCATGAGATTATCAAAAAGGATC
TTCACCTAGATCCTTTTAAATTAAAAATGAAGTTTTAAATCAATCTAAAGTATATATGAGTAAACTTGGT
CTGACAGTTACCAATGCTTAATCAGTGAGGCACCTATCTCAGCGATCTGTCTATTTCGTTCATCCATAGT
TGCCTGACTCCCCGTCGTGTAGATAACTACGATACGGGAGGGCTTACCATCTGGCCCCAGTGCTGCAATG
ATACCGCGAGACCCACGCTCACCGGCTCCAGATTTATCAGCAATAAACCAGCCAGCCGGAAGGGCCGAGC
GCAGAAGTGGTCCTGCAACTTTATCCGCCTCCATCCAGTCTATTAATTGTTGCCGGGAAGCTAGAGTAAG
TAGTTCGCCAGTTAATAGTTTGCGCAACGTTGTTGCCATTGCTACAGGCATCGTGGTGTCACGCTCGTCG
TTTGGTATGGCTTCATTCAGCTCCGGTTCCCAACGATCAAGGCGAGTTACATGATCCCCCATGTTGTGCA
AAAAAGCGGTTAGCTCCTTCGGTCCTCCGATCGTTGTCAGAAGTAAGTTGGCCGCAGTGTTATCACTCAT
GGTTATGGCAGCACTGCATAATTCTCTTACTGTCATGCCATCCGTAAGATGCTTTTCTGTGACTGGTGAG
TACTCAACCAAGTCATTCTGAGAATAGTGTATGCGGCGACCGAGTTGCTCTTGCCCGGCGTCAATACGGG
ATAATACCGCGCCACATAGCAGAACTTTAAAAGTGCTCATCATTGGAAAACGTTCTTCGGGGCGAAAACT
CTCAAGGATCTTACCGCTGTTGAGATCCAGTTCGATGTAACCCACTCGTGCACCCAACTGATCTTCAGCA
TCTTTTACTTTCACCAGCGTTTCTGGGTGAGCAAAAACAGGAAGGCAAAATGCCGCAAAAAAGGGAATAA
GGGCGACACGGAAATGTTGAATACTCATACTCTTCCTTTTTCAATATTATTGAAGCATTTATCAGGGTTA
TTGTCTCATGAGCGGATACATATTTGAATGTATTTAGAAAAATAAACAAATAGGGGTTCCGCGCACATTT
CCCCGAAAAGTGCCACCTGACGTCGACGGATCGGGAGATCTCCCGATCCCCTATGGTGCACTCTCAGTAC
AATCTGCTCTGATGCCGCATAGTTAAGCCAGTATCTGCTCCCTGCT
Features (pLannotate 1.2.2; 23 found; start..end, strand, type, name):
    143..522     +  enhancer       CMV enhancer: human cytomegalovirus immediate early enhancer
    523..726     +  promoter       CMV promoter: human cytomegalovirus (CMV) immediate early promoter
    722..755     +  LTR            5' LTR (truncated) (fragment): truncated 5' long terminal repeat (LTR) from HIV-1
    771..789     +  promoter       T7 promoter: promoter for bacteriophage T7 RNA polymerase
    833..853     +  CDS            FLAG (fragment): FLAG® epitope tag, followed by an enterokinase cleavage site
    857..877     +  CDS            FLAG (fragment): FLAG® epitope tag, followed by an enterokinase cleavage site
    893..2836    +  CDS            RAF1: RAF1_HUMAN - Also known as RAF. Experimental evidence at protein level: Swiss-Prot protein existence level 1. Serine/threonine-protein kinase that acts as a regulatory link between the membrane-associated Ras GTPases and the MAPK/ERK cascade, and this critical regulatory link functions as a switch determining cell fate decisions including proliferation, differentiation, apoptosis, survival and oncogenic transformation. RAF1 activation initiates a mitogen-activated protein kinase (MAPK) cascade that comprises a sequential phosphorylation of the dual-specific MAPK kinases (MAP2K1/MEK1 and MAP2K2
   2855..2873    -  promoter       SP6 promoter: promoter for bacteriophage SP6 RNA polymerase
   2899..3123    +  polyA_signal   bGH poly(A) signal: bovine growth hormone polyadenylation signal
   3127..3148    +  promoter       SV40 promoter (fragment): SV40 enhancer and early promoter
   3169..3597    +  rep_origin     f1 ori (sequence partly withheld): f1 bacteriophage origin of replication; arrow indicates direction of (+) strand synthesis
   3611..3940    +  promoter       SV40 promoter: SV40 enhancer and early promoter
   4007..4798    +  CDS            neo: KKA2_KLEPN - Also known as kan, nptII. Experimental evidence at protein level: Swiss-Prot protein existence level 1. Resistance to kanamycin, neomycin, paromomycin, ribostamycin, butirosin and gentamicin B. From Klebsiella pneumoniae.
   4822..4980    +  CDS            ble (fragment): BLE_KLEPN - Experimental evidence at protein level: Swiss-Prot protein existence level 1. Binding protein with a strong affinity to the bleomycin family of antibiotics. Binds to CL990; an antimitotic-antibiotic compound. From Klebsiella pneumoniae.
   4975..5096    +  polyA_signal   SV40 poly(A) signal: SV40 polyadenylation signal
   5169..5185    -  protein_bind   lac operator: The lac repressor binds to the lac operator to inhibit transcription in E. coli. This inhibition can be relieved by adding lactose or isopropyl-β-D-thiogalactopyranoside (IPTG). lac repressor encoded by lacI
   5193..5223    -  promoter       lac promoter: promoter for the E. coli lac operon
   5238..5259    -  protein_bind   CAP binding site: CAP binding activates transcription in the presence of cAMP. E. coli catabolite activator protein
   5272..5364    -  CDS            lacI (fragment): lac repressor; lacI; The lac repressor binds to the lac operator to inhibit transcription in E. coli. This inhibition can be relieved by adding lactose or isopropyl-β-D-thiogalactopyranoside (IPTG).
   5547..6135    -  rep_origin     ori: high-copy-number ColE1/pMB1/pBR322/pUC origin of replication
   6306..7166    -  CDS            AmpR: β-lactamase; bla; confers resistance to ampicillin, carbenicillin, and related antibiotics
   7167..7271    -  promoter       AmpR promoter: bla
   7330..7382    -  misc_feature   bom (fragment): basis of mobility region from pBR322
