[The description below was written by a language model from this plasmid's Addgene catalogue record and pLannotate feature annotations shown in this document.]
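Description:
Flag-Craf R89L is a mammalian expression plasmid built on the pcDNA3 backbone that drives production of human C-Raf (RAF1) carrying an arginine-to-leucine substitution at residue 89. The roughly 1.9 kb RAF1 coding sequence was inserted by restriction cloning between EcoRI and XbaI sites. It sits downstream of the human cytomegalovirus immediate early enhancer and promoter and upstream of the bovine growth hormone polyadenylation signal. A Flag epitope supplied by the backbone is fused to the N terminus. The feature table detects two adjacent partial FLAG matches just upstream of the kinase, which suggests a tandem or extended tag, although the record only states "Flag". T7 and SP6 phage promoters flank the insert, as is standard for pcDNA3. They provide sequencing primer sites and the option of in vitro transcription.

In E. coli the 7.4 kb plasmid is maintained at high copy from a ColE1/pUC-type origin and selected with ampicillin through the β-lactamase gene. An f1 origin is also present. For mammalian cells, a neomycin phosphotransferase gene under the SV40 early promoter, with an SV40 polyadenylation signal, allows G418 selection of stable transfectants. Small annotated fragments such as the truncated HIV-1 LTR, ble, lacI and bom are short matches in the backbone rather than functional elements.

RAF1 is the serine/threonine kinase that links membrane-associated Ras GTPases to the MEK/ERK cascade. The record does not state the rationale for the mutation, but R89L is generally known as a change in the Ras-binding domain that disrupts Ras interaction. The associated work concerns phosphorylation of the C-Raf N-region and Raf dimerization, so the construct suits transfection experiments in which the tagged mutant is detected or immunoprecipitated through Flag.
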