Addgene plasmid #118333: Flag-Craf R89L
Purpose: Expression of human Craf
Depositing lab: Philip Stork. Depositing organization: Oregon Health & Science University. Publication: Phosphorylation of the C-Raf N-region promotes Raf dimerization. Takahashi M, Li Y, Dillon TJ, Kariya Y, Stork PJS. Mol Cell Biol. 2017 Jul 10. pii: MCB.00132-17. doi: 10.1128/MCB.00132-17. PubMed 28694330.
Backbone
  Vector backbone: pcDNA3
  Backbone manufacturer: invitrogen
  Vector type: Mammalian Expression
Growth in bacteria
  Bacterial resistance: Ampicillin, 100 μg/mL
  Growth temperature: 37°C
  Growth strain: DH5alpha
  Copy number: High Copy
Gene/Insert
  Gene/Insert name: Craf R89L
  Species: H. sapiens (human)
  Insert size (bp): 1947
  Mutation: R89L
  Entrez Gene: RAF1 (a.k.a. CMD1NN, CRAF, NS5, Raf-1, c-Raf)
  Promoter: CMV
  Tag / fusion protein: Flag (N terminal on backbone)
  Cloning method: Restriction Enzyme; 5′ cloning site EcoRI (unknown if destroyed); 3′ cloning site XbaI (unknown if destroyed)
  Sequencing primers: 5′ T7
Resource information
  A portion of this plasmid was derived from a plasmid made by: human Craf was obtained from Andrey Shaw (Washington University)
Terms and licenses: Academic/Nonprofit Terms; Industry Terms: Not Available to Industry
How to cite: Flag-Craf R89L was a gift from Philip Stork (Addgene plasmid # 118333 ; http://n2t.net/addgene:118333 ; RRID:Addgene_118333)
