>Addgene plasmid #118333 | Flag-Craf R89L | depositor partial sequence | sequence record 223463 | T7; till Craf 624bp
ATTGTAGAGCTCGGATCCGCCACCATGGACTACAAGGACGACGATGACAAGGACTACAAGGACGACGATG
ACAAGAATTCTCGAGTAACCATGGAGCACATACAGGGAGCTTGGAAGACGATCAGCAATGGTTTTGGATT
CAAAGATGCCGTGTTTGATGGCTCCAGCTGCATCTCTCCTACAATAGTTCAGCAGTTTGGCTATCAGCGC
CGGGCATCAGATGATGGCAAACTCACAGATCCTTCTAAGACAAGCAACACTATCCGTGTTTTCTTGCCGA
ACAAGCAAAGAACAGTGGTCAATGTGCGAAATGGAATGAGCTTGCATGACTGCCTTATGAAAGCACTCAA
GGTGCTGGGCCTGCAACCAGAGTGCTGTGCAGTGTTCAGACTTCTCCACGAACACAAAGGTAAAAAAGCA
CGCTTAGATTGGAATACTGATGCTGCGTCTTTGATTGGAGAAGAACTTCAAGTAGATTTCCTGGATCATG
TTCCCCTCACAACACACAACTTTGCTCGGAAGACGTTCCTGAAGCTTGCCTTCTGTGACATCTGTCAGAA
ATTCCTGCTCAATGGATTTCGATGTCAGACTTGTGGCTACAAATTTCATGAGCACTGTAGCACCAAAGTA
CCTACTATGTGTGTGGACTGGAGTAACATCAGACAACTCTTATTGTTTCCAAATTCCACTATTGGTGATA
GTGGAGTCCCAGCACT
